Addgene plasmid #46463: pGEX p85a(C)-SH2
Depositing lab: Leszek Kotula & Bruce Mayer. Depositing organization: New York Blood Center. Publication: High-throughput phosphotyrosine profiling using SH2 domains. Machida K, Thompson CM, Dierck K, Jablonowski K, Karkkainen S, Liu B, Zhang H, Nash PD, Newman DK, Nollau P, Pawson T, Renkema GH, Saksela K, Schiller MR, Shin DG, Mayer BJ. Mol Cell. 2007 Jun 22;26(6):899-915. 10.1016/j.molcel.2007.05.031 PubMed 17588523.
Backbone
  Vector backbone: pGEX6P1
  Backbone manufacturer: GE Healthcare Biosciences
  Backbone size w/o insert (bp): 4900
  Vector type: Bacterial Expression
Growth in bacteria
  Bacterial resistance: Ampicillin, 100 μg/mL
  Growth temperature: 37°C
  Growth strain: DH5alpha
  Copy number: Low Copy
Gene/Insert
  Gene/Insert name: p85a(C) (alt names: PIK3R1; p85; GRB1; p85-ALPHA; PIK3R1)
  Species: H. sapiens (human)
  Insert size (bp): 372
  Mutation: contains amino acids 612-724
  Entrez Gene: PIK3R1 (a.k.a. AGM7, GRB1, IMD36, p85, p85-ALPHA, p85alpha)
  Promoter: Tac
  Tag / fusion protein: GST (N terminal on backbone); PreScission (N terminal on backbone)
  Cloning method: Restriction Enzyme; 5′ cloning site BamHI (not destroyed); 3′ cloning site EcoRI (not destroyed)
  Sequencing primers: 5′ pGEX-5; 3′ pGEX-3
Terms and licenses: Academic/Nonprofit Terms; Industry Terms: Not Available to Industry
Depositor comments: The molecular weight of the GST fusion protein is approximately 38.4 kDa
How to cite: pGEX p85a(C)-SH2 was a gift from Leszek Kotula & Bruce Mayer (Addgene plasmid # 46463 ; http://n2t.net/addgene:46463 ; RRID:Addgene_46463)
