[The description below was written by a language model from this plasmid's Addgene catalogue record and pLannotate feature annotations shown in this document.]
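Description:
pGEX p85a(C)-SH2 is a bacterial expression plasmid built on the pGEX6P1 backbone for producing the C-terminal SH2 domain of human PIK3R1 (the p85α regulatory subunit of PI3-kinase) as a glutathione S-transferase fusion in E. coli. The 372 bp insert, covering amino acids 612–724, was cloned between BamHI and EcoRI sites that both remain intact. It sits in frame downstream of the Schistosoma japonicum GST coding sequence and a PreScission protease recognition site, which allows the GST moiety to be cleaved off after affinity purification. The depositor gives a fusion protein mass of about 38.4 kDa. The automated feature table labels the insert region as a fragment of the related PIK3R3 (p55γ) protein. This most likely reflects homology between the SH2 domains of these regulatory subunits, and the catalogue entry identifies the insert as PIK3R1.

Expression is driven by the tac promoter, a strong trp/lac hybrid, followed by a lac operator. The plasmid carries its own lacI gene under the lacIq promoter, so transcription is kept repressed until it is induced with IPTG. The plasmid replicates from a ColE1/pBR322-type origin and is selected through the β-lactamase gene conferring ampicillin resistance. The catalogue lists it as low copy, although only a fragment of rop is annotated. Remnants of bom, a lac promoter/operator and a lacZα fragment are backbone carryover.

The associated publication concerns high-throughput phosphotyrosine profiling with SH2 domains. This suggests that the purified GST–SH2 protein is used as a probe for tyrosine-phosphorylated binding partners, for example in far-western or pull-down style assays.
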