Features (pLannotate 1.2.2; 17 found; start..end, strand, type, name):
      6..107     -  CDS            yciV (fragment): RNAAM_ECOLI - Also known as trpH From Escherichia coli (strain K12).
    183..211     +  promoter       tac promoter: strong E. coli promoter; hybrid between the trp and lac UV5 promoters
    219..235     +  protein_bind   lac operator: The lac repressor binds to the lac operator to inhibit transcription in E. coli. This inhibition can be relieved by adding lactose or isopropyl-β-D-thiogalactopyranoside (IPTG). lac repressor encoded by lacI
    258..911     +  CDS            GST26_SCHJA: Experimental evidence at protein level: Swiss-Prot protein existence level 1. GST isoenzymes appear to play a central role in the parasite detoxification system. Other functions are also suspected including a role in increasing the solubility of haematin in the parasite gut. From Schistosoma japonicum (Blood fluke).
    963..1304    +  CDS            PIK3R3 (fragment): P55G_HUMAN - Experimental evidence at protein level: Swiss-Prot protein existence level 1. Binds to activated (phosphorylated) protein-tyrosine kinases through its SH2 domain and regulates their kinase activity. During insulin stimulation, it also binds to IRS-1. From Homo sapiens (Human).
   1358..1397    +  CDS            rop (fragment): Rop protein, which maintains plasmids at low copy number; rop
   1499..1539    +  misc_feature   bom (fragment): basis of mobility region from pBR322
   1644..1748    +  promoter       AmpR promoter: bla
   1749..2609    +  CDS            AmpR: β-lactamase; bla; confers resistance to ampicillin, carbenicillin, and related antibiotics
   2780..3368    +  rep_origin     ori: high-copy-number ColE1/pMB1/pBR322/pUC origin of replication
   3554..3605    -  misc_feature   bom (fragment): basis of mobility region from pBR322
   3612..3689    +  promoter       lacIq promoter: lacI (mutant); In the lacIq allele, a single base change in the promoter boosts expression of the lacI gene about 10-fold.
   3690..4772    +  CDS            lacI: lac repressor; lacI; The lac repressor binds to the lac operator to inhibit transcription in E. coli. This inhibition can be relieved by adding lactose or isopropyl-β-D-thiogalactopyranoside (IPTG).
   4785..4806    +  protein_bind   CAP binding site: CAP binding activates transcription in the presence of cAMP. E. coli catabolite activator protein
   4821..4851    +  promoter       lac promoter: promoter for the E. coli lac operon
   4859..4875    +  protein_bind   lac operator: The lac repressor binds to the lac operator to inhibit transcription in E. coli. This inhibition can be relieved by adding lactose or isopropyl-β-D-thiogalactopyranoside (IPTG). lac repressor encoded by lacI
   4895..5068    +  CDS            lacZα: LacZα fragment of β-galactosidase; lacZ fragment
>Addgene plasmid #46463 | pGEX p85a(C)-SH2 | depositor full sequence | sequence record 65647 | Full Sequence
ACGTTATCGACTGCACGGTGCACCAATGCTTCTGGCGTCAGGCAGCCATCGGAAGCTGTGGTATGGCTGT
GCAGGTCGTAAATCACTGCATAATTCGTGTCGCTCAAGGCGCACTCCCGTTCTGGATAATGTTTTTTGCG
CCGACATCATAACGGTTCTGGCAAATATTCTGAAATGAGCTGTTGACAATTAATCATCGGCTCGTATAAT
GTGTGGAATTGTGAGCGGATAACAATTTCACACAGGAAACAGTATTCATGTCCCCTATACTAGGTTATTG
GAAAATTAAGGGCCTTGTGCAACCCACTCGACTTCTTTTGGAATATCTTGAAGAAAAATATGAAGAGCAT
TTGTATGAGCGCGATGAAGGTGATAAATGGCGAAACAAAAAGTTTGAATTGGGTTTGGAGTTTCCCAATC
TTCCTTATTATATTGATGGTGATGTTAAATTAACACAGTCTATGGCCATCATACGTTATATAGCTGACAA
GCACAACATGTTGGGTGGTTGTCCAAAAGAGCGTGCAGAGATTTCAATGCTTGAAGGAGCGGTTTTGGAT
ATTAGATACGGTGTTTCGAGAATTGCATATAGTAAAGACTTTGAAACTCTCAAAGTTGATTTTCTTAGCA
AGCTACCTGAAATGCTGAAAATGTTCGAAGATCGTTTATGTCATAAAACATATTTAAATGGTGATCATGT
AACCCATCCTGACTTCATGTTGTATGACGCTCTTGATGTTGTTTTATACATGGACCCAATGTGCCTGGAT
GCGTTCCCAAAATTAGTTTGTTTTAAAAAACGTATTGAAGCTATCCCACAAATTGATAAGTACTTGAAAT
CCAGCAAGTATATAGCATGGCCTTTGCAGGGCTGGCAAGCCACGTTTGGTGGTGGCGACCATCCTCCAAA
ATCGGATCTGGAAGTTCTGTTCCAGGGGCCCCTGGGATCCGGGCGCGCCATGGATGATGAAGATTTGCCC
CATCATGATGAGAAGACATGGAATGTTGGAAGCAGCAACCGAAACAAAGCTGAAAACCTGTTGCGAGGGA
AGCGAGATGGCACTTTTCTTGTCCGGGAGAGCAGTAAACAGGGCTGCTATGCCTGCTCTGTAGTGGTGGA
CGGCGAAGTAAAGCATTGTGTCATAAACAAAACAGCAACTGGCTATGGCTTTGCCGAGCCCTATAACTTG
TACAGCTCTCTGAAAGAACTGGTGCTACATTACCAACACACCTCCCTTGTGCAGCACAACGACTCCCTCA
ATGTCACACTAGCCTACCCAGTATATGCACAGCAGAGGCGATTAATTAACGAATTCCCGGGTCGACTCGA
GCGGCCGCATCGTGACTGACTGACGATCTGCCTCGCGCGTTTCGGTGATGACGGTGAAAACCTCTGACAC
ATGCAGCTCCCGGAGACGGTCACAGCTTGTCTGTAAGCGGATGCCGGGAGCAGACAAGCCCGTCAGGGCG
CGTCAGCGGGTGTTGGCGGGTGTCGGGGCGCAGCCATGACCCAGTCACGTAGCGATAGCGGAGTGTATAA
TTCTTGAAGACGAAAGGGCCTCGTGATACGCCTATTTTTATAGGTTAATGTCATGATAATAATGGTTTCT
TAGACGTCAGGTGGCACTTTTCGGGGAAATGTGCGCGGAACCCCTATTTGTTTATTTTTCTAAATACATT
CAAATATGTATCCGCTCATGAGACAATAACCCTGATAAATGCTTCAATAATATTGAAAAAGGAAGAGTAT
GAGTATTCAACATTTCCGTGTCGCCCTTATTCCCTTTTTTGCGGCATTTTGCCTTCCTGTTTTTGCTCAC
CCAGAAACGCTGGTGAAAGTAAAAGATGCTGAAGATCAGTTGGGTGCACGAGTGGGTTACATCGAACTGG
ATCTCAACAGCGGTAAGATCCTTGAGAGTTTTCGCCCCGAAGAACGTTTTCCAATGATGAGCACTTTTAA
AGTTCTGCTATGTGGCGCGGTATTATCCCGTGTTGACGCCGGGCAAGAGCAACTCGGTCGCCGCATACAC
TATTCTCAGAATGACTTGGTTGAGTACTCACCAGTCACAGAAAAGCATCTTACGGATGGCATGACAGTAA
GAGAATTATGCAGTGCTGCCATAACCATGAGTGATAACACTGCGGCCAACTTACTTCTGACAACGATCGG
AGGACCGAAGGAGCTAACCGCTTTTTTGCACAACATGGGGGATCATGTAACTCGCCTTGATCGTTGGGAA
CCGGAGCTGAATGAAGCCATACCAAACGACGAGCGTGACACCACGATGCCTGCAGCAATGGCAACAACGT
TGCGCAAACTATTAACTGGCGAACTACTTACTCTAGCTTCCCGGCAACAATTAATAGACTGGATGGAGGC
GGATAAAGTTGCAGGACCACTTCTGCGCTCGGCCCTTCCGGCTGGCTGGTTTATTGCTGATAAATCTGGA
GCCGGTGAGCGTGGGTCTCGCGGTATCATTGCAGCACTGGGGCCAGATGGTAAGCCCTCCCGTATCGTAG
TTATCTACACGACGGGGAGTCAGGCAACTATGGATGAACGAAATAGACAGATCGCTGAGATAGGTGCCTC
ACTGATTAAGCATTGGTAACTGTCAGACCAAGTTTACTCATATATACTTTAGATTGATTTAAAACTTCAT
TTTTAATTTAAAAGGATCTAGGTGAAGATCCTTTTTGATAATCTCATGACCAAAATCCCTTAACGTGAGT
TTTCGTTCCACTGAGCGTCAGACCCCGTAGAAAAGATCAAAGGATCTTCTTGAGATCCTTTTTTTCTGCG
CGTAATCTGCTGCTTGCAAACAAAAAAACCACCGCTACCAGCGGTGGTTTGTTTGCCGGATCAAGAGCTA
CCAACTCTTTTTCCGAAGGTAACTGGCTTCAGCAGAGCGCAGATACCAAATACTGTCCTTCTAGTGTAGC
CGTAGTTAGGCCACCACTTCAAGAACTCTGTAGCACCGCCTACATACCTCGCTCTGCTAATCCTGTTACC
AGTGGCTGCTGCCAGTGGCGATAAGTCGTGTCTTACCGGGTTGGACTCAAGACGATAGTTACCGGATAAG
GCGCAGCGGTCGGGCTGAACGGGGGGTTCGTGCACACAGCCCAGCTTGGAGCGAACGACCTACACCGAAC
TGAGATACCTACAGCGTGAGCTATGAGAAAGCGCCACGCTTCCCGAAGGGAGAAAGGCGGACAGGTATCC
GGTAAGCGGCAGGGTCGGAACAGGAGAGCGCACGAGGGAGCTTCCAGGGGGAAACGCCTGGTATCTTTAT
AGTCCTGTCGGGTTTCGCCACCTCTGACTTGAGCGTCGATTTTTGTGATGCTCGTCAGGGGGGCGGAGCC
TATGGAAAAACGCCAGCAACGCGGCCTTTTTACGGTTCCTGGCCTTTTGCTGGCCTTTTGCTCACATGTT
CTTTCCTGCGTTATCCCCTGATTCTGTGGATAACCGTATTACCGCCTTTGAGTGAGCTGATACCGCTCGC
CGCAGCCGAACGACCGAGCGCAGCGAGTCAGTGAGCGAGGAAGCGGAAGAGCGCCTGATGCGGTATTTTC
TCCTTACGCATCTGTGCGGTATTTCACACCGCATAAATTCCGACACCATCGAATGGTGCAAAACCTTTCG
CGGTATGGCATGATAGCGCCCGGAAGAGAGTCAATTCAGGGTGGTGAATGTGAAACCAGTAACGTTATAC
GATGTCGCAGAGTATGCCGGTGTCTCTTATCAGACCGTTTCCCGCGTGGTGAACCAGGCCAGCCACGTTT
CTGCGAAAACGCGGGAAAAAGTGGAAGCGGCGATGGCGGAGCTGAATTACATTCCCAACCGCGTGGCACA
ACAACTGGCGGGCAAACAGTCGTTGCTGATTGGCGTTGCCACCTCCAGTCTGGCCCTGCACGCGCCGTCG
CAAATTGTCGCGGCGATTAAATCTCGCGCCGATCAACTGGGTGCCAGCGTGGTGGTGTCGATGGTAGAAC
GAAGCGGCGTCGAAGCCTGTAAAGCGGCGGTGCACAATCTTCTCGCGCAACGCGTCAGTGGGCTGATCAT
TAACTATCCGCTGGATGACCAGGATGCCATTGCTGTGGAAGCTGCCTGCACTAATGTTCCGGCGTTATTT
CTTGATGTCTCTGACCAGACACCCATCAACAGTATTATTTTCTCCCATGAAGACGGTACGCGACTGGGCG
TGGAGCATCTGGTCGCATTGGGTCACCAGCAAATCGCGCTGTTAGCGGGCCCATTAAGTTCTGTCTCGGC
GCGTCTGCGTCTGGCTGGCTGGCATAAATATCTCACTCGCAATCAAATTCAGCCGATAGCGGAACGGGAA
GGCGACTGGAGTGCCATGTCCGGTTTTCAACAAACCATGCAAATGCTGAATGAGGGCATCGTTCCCACTG
CGATGCTGGTTGCCAACGATCAGATGGCGCTGGGCGCAATGCGCGCCATTACCGAGTCCGGGCTGCGCGT
TGGTGCGGATATCTCGGTAGTGGGATACGACGATACCGAAGACAGCTCATGTTATATCCCGCCGTCAACC
ACCATCAAACAGGATTTTCGCCTGCTGGGGCAAACCAGCGTGGACCGCTTGCTGCAACTCTCTCAGGGCC
AGGCGGTGAAGGGCAATCAGCTGTTGCCCGTCTCACTGGTGAAAAGAAAAACCACCCTGGCGCCCAATAC
GCAAACCGCCTCTCCCCGCGCGTTGGCCGATTCATTAATGCAGCTGGCACGACAGGTTTCCCGACTGGAA
AGCGGGCAGTGAGCGCAACGCAATTAATGTGAGTTAGCTCACTCATTAGGCACCCCAGGCTTTACACTTT
ATGCTTCCGGCTCGTATGTTGTGTGGAATTGTGAGCGGATAACAATTTCACACAGGAAACAGCTATGACC
ATGATTACGGATTCACTGGCCGTCGTTTTACAACGTCGTGACTGGGAAAACCCTGGCGTTACCCAACTTA
ATCGCCTTGCAGCACATCCCCCTTTCGCCAGCTGGCGTAATAGCGAAGAGGCCCGCACCGATCGCCCTTC
CCAACAGTTGCGCAGCCTGAATGGCGAATGGCGCTTTGCCTGGTTTCCGGCACCAGAAGCGGTGCCGGAA
AGCTGGCTGGAGTGCGATCTTCCTGAGGCCGATACTGTCGTCGTCCCCTCAAACTGGCAGATGCACGGTT
ACGATGCGCCCATCTACACCAACGTAACCTATCCCATTACGGTCAATCCGCCGTTTGTTCCCACGGAGAA
TCCGACGGGTTGTTACTCGCTCACATTTAATGTTGATGAAAGCTGGCTACAGGAAGGCCAGACGCGAATT
ATTTTTGATGGCGTTGGAATT
