>Addgene plasmid #46463 | pGEX p85a(C)-SH2 | depositor partial sequence | sequence record 65648 | Insert sequence
GGATCCGGGCGCGCCATGGATGATGAAGATTTGCCCCATCATGATGAGAAGACATGGAATGTTGGAAGCA
GCAACCGAAACAAAGCTGAAAACCTGTTGCGAGGGAAGCGAGATGGCACTTTTCTTGTCCGGGAGAGCAG
TAAACAGGGCTGCTATGCCTGCTCTGTAGTGGTGGACGGCGAAGTAAAGCATTGTGTCATAAACAAAACA
GCAACTGGCTATGGCTTTGCCGAGCCCTATAACTTGTACAGCTCTCTGAAAGAACTGGTGCTACATTACC
AACACACCTCCCTTGTGCAGCACAACGACTCCCTCAATGTCACACTAGCCTACCCAGTATATGCACAGCA
GAGGCGATTAATTAACGAATTC
