>Addgene plasmid #46463 | pGEX p85a(C)-SH2 | addgene partial sequence | sequence record 66708 | pGEX5
CTGGAGTTCTGTTCCAGGGGCCCCTGGGATCCGGGCGCGCCATGGATGATGAAGATTTGCCCCATCATGA
TGAGAAGACATGGAATGTTGGAAGCAGCAACCGAAACAAAGCTGAAAACCTGTTGCGAGGGAAGCGAGAT
GGCACTTTTCTTGTCCGGGAGAGCAGTAAACAGGGCTGCTATGCCTGCTCTGTAGTGGTGGACGGCGAAG
TAAAGCATTGTGTCATAAACAAAACAGCAACTGGCTATGGCTTTGCCGAGCCCTATAACTTGTACAGCTC
TCTGAAAGAACTGGTGCTACATTACCAACACACCTCCCTTGTGCAGCACAACGACTCCCTCAATGTCACA
CTAGCCTACCCAGTATATGCACAGCAGAGGCGATTAATTAACGAATTCTATGAGCGGCCGCATCGTGACT
GACTGACGATCTGCCTCGCGCGTTTCGGTGATGACGGTGAAAACCTCTGACACATGCAGCTCCCGGAGAC
GGTCACAGCTTGTCTGTAAGCGGATGCCGGGAGCAGACAAGCCCGTCAGGGCGCGTCAGCGGGTGTTGGC
GGGTGTCGGGGCGCAGCCATGACCCAGTCACGTAGCGATAGCGGAGTGTATAATTCTTGAAGACGAAAGG
GCCTCGTGATACGCCTATTTTTATAGGTTAATGTCATGATAATAATGGTTTCTTAGACGTCAGGTGGCAC
TTTTCGGGGAAATGTGCGCGGAACCCCTATTTGTTTATTTTTCTAAATACATTCAAATATGTATCCGCTC
ATGAGACAATAAC
